Addgene plasmid #181875: pAAV-shCTRL
Purpose: Expresses a control shRNA with no known targets in the mouse genome under control of the U6 promoter and mCherry under control of the CaMKIIa promoter
Depositing lab: Hilmar Bading. Depositing organization: Universitaet Heidelberg. Publication: Disrupted expression of mitochondrial NCLX sensitizes neuroglial networks to excitotoxic stimuli and renders synaptic activity toxic. Hagenston AM, Yan J, Bas-Orth C, Tan Y, Sekler I, Bading H. J Biol Chem. 2021 Dec 20:101508. doi: 10.1016/j.jbc.2021.101508. PubMed 34942149.
Backbone
  Vector backbone: pAAV-U6_CaMKIIa-mCherry
  Vector type: Mammalian Expression, Mouse Targeting, Adenoviral, AAV
Growth in bacteria
  Bacterial resistance: Ampicillin, 100 μg/mL
  Growth temperature: 37°C
  Growth strain: NEB Stable
  Copy number: Unknown
Gene/Insert
  Gene/Insert name: control shRNA with no known targets in the mouse genome (alt name: shCTRL)
  gRNA/shRNA sequence: 000_pACKH5
  Species: M. musculus (mouse)
  Promoter: U6
  Tag / fusion protein: mCherry
  Cloning method: Restriction Enzyme; 5′ cloning site BamHI (destroyed during cloning); 3′ cloning site HindIII (destroyed during cloning)
  Sequencing primers: 5′ TTGGGTAGTTTGCAGTTTTAAAATT; 3′ TCACTGAGGAAGCTCTCTG
Terms and licenses: Academic/Nonprofit Terms; Industry Terms: Not Available to Industry
How to cite: pAAV-shCTRL was a gift from Hilmar Bading (Addgene plasmid # 181875 ; http://n2t.net/addgene:181875 ; RRID:Addgene_181875)
