[The description below was written by a language model from this plasmid's Addgene catalogue record and pLannotate feature annotations shown in this document.]
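Description:
pAAV-shCTRL is an adeno-associated virus transfer plasmid built on the pAAV-U6_CaMKIIa-mCherry backbone, intended for producing recombinant AAV that delivers a negative-control short hairpin RNA to mouse cells. In bacteria it is maintained through a high-copy ColE1/pUC-type origin and selected with ampicillin via the β-lactamase gene and its native promoter. The backbone outside the viral cassette also carries leftover pieces of older cloning vectors (fragments of lacI, rop, bom and the tetracycline resistance gene, an SV40 promoter and an SP6 promoter), which have no evident role in the payload. It is propagated in a recombination-deficient strain, a common choice for plasmids containing repeat-rich ITRs.

The payload sits between AAV2 inverted terminal repeats, which are annotated only as fragments in the sequenced record. These repeats provide the signals for replication and packaging of the intervening DNA into AAV particles. It contains two independent expression units. The human U6 RNA polymerase III promoter drives the control shRNA, described as having no known targets in the mouse genome; the hairpin was inserted by restriction cloning between BamHI and HindIII sites that were destroyed in the process, and it is not separately annotated in the feature table. Downstream, the mouse CaMKIIα promoter drives mCherry, followed by a WPRE to enhance transcript stability and expression and a bovine growth hormone polyadenylation signal. Although the catalogue lists mCherry as a tag, it is a separately transcribed reporter that marks transduced cells, with the CaMKIIα promoter generally favouring expression in excitatory neurons. The construct serves as the non-targeting comparison for knockdown vectors on the same backbone, and is associated with work on mitochondrial NCLX and excitotoxicity in neuroglial networks.
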