Features (pLannotate 1.2.2; 18 found; start..end, strand, type, name):
      2..133     -  repeat_region  AAV2 ITR (fragment): inverted terminal repeat of adeno-associated virus serotype 2 inverted
    298..538     +  promoter       U6 promoter: RNA polymerase III promoter for human U6 snRNA
    625..1863    +  promoter       CaMKII promoter: promoter for the mouse calcium/calmodulin-dependent kinase II α subunit
   1888..2598    +  CDS            mCherry: monomeric derivative of DsRed fluorescent protein (Shaner et al., 2004) mammalian codon-optimized
   2646..3234    +  misc_feature   WPRE: woodchuck hepatitis virus posttranscriptional regulatory element
   3267..3491    +  polyA_signal   bGH poly(A) signal: bovine growth hormone polyadenylation signal
   3495..3516    +  promoter       SV40 promoter (fragment): SV40 enhancer and early promoter
   3577..3668    +  repeat_region  AAV2 ITR (fragment): inverted terminal repeat of adeno-associated virus serotype 2 inverted
   3668..3697    -  repeat_region  AAV2 ITR (fragment): inverted terminal repeat of adeno-associated virus serotype 2 inverted
   3701..4030    -  promoter       SV40 promoter: SV40 enhancer and early promoter
   4037..4093    -  CDS            lacI (fragment): lac repressor; lacI; The lac repressor binds to the lac operator to inhibit transcription in E. coli. This inhibition can be relieved by adding lactose or isopropyl-β-D-thiogalactopyranoside (IPTG).
   4276..4864    -  rep_origin     ori: high-copy-number ColE1/pMB1/pBR322/pUC origin of replication
   5035..5895    -  CDS            AmpR: β-lactamase; bla; confers resistance to ampicillin, carbenicillin, and related antibiotics
   5896..6000    -  promoter       AmpR promoter: bla
   6095..6130    +  CDS            rop (fragment): Rop protein, which maintains plasmids at low copy number; rop
   6232..6280    +  misc_feature   bom (fragment): basis of mobility region from pBR322
   6281..6560    -  CDS            TcR (fragment): tetracycline efflux protein; tet; confers resistance to tetracycline
   6788..6806    +  promoter       SP6 promoter: promoter for bacteriophage SP6 RNA polymerase
>Addgene plasmid #181875 | pAAV-shCTRL | addgene full sequence | sequence record 355955 | Addgene NGS Result
TAGCTGCGCGCTCGCTCGCTCACTGAGGCCGCCCGGGCAAAGCCCGGGCGTCGGGCGACCTTTGGTCGCC
CGGCCTCAGTGAGCGAGCGAGCGCGCAGAGAGGGAGTGGCCAACTCCATCACTAGGGGTTCCTTGTAGTT
AATGATTAACCCGCCATGCTACTTATCTACGTAGCCATGCTCTAGGTACCCTCGAGGAGGAGAAGCATGA
ATTCCCCAGTGGAAAGACGCGCAGGCAAAACGCACCACGTGACGGAGCGTGACCGCGCGCCGAGCGCGCG
CCAAGGTCGGGCAGGAAGAGGGCCTATTTCCCATGATTCCTTCATATTTGCATATACGATACAAGGCTGT
TAGAGAGATAATTAGAATTAATTTGACTGTAAACACAAAGATATTAGTACAAAATACGTGACGTAGAAAG
TAATAATTTCTTGGGTAGTTTGCAGTTTTAAAATTATGTTTTAAAATGGACTATCATATGCTTACCGTAA
CTTGAAAGTATTTCGATTTCTTGGGTTTATATATCTTGTGGAAAGGACGCGGGATCTCCGTGCCAAGACG
GGTAGTCATTCAAGAGATGACTACCCGTCTTGGCACTTTTTGGAAGAGCTTGGCACTGGCCGTACTAGAA
AATGAGATGGGGGTGCAGAGAGCTTCCTCAGTGACCTGCCCAGGGTCACATCAGAAATGTCAGAGCTAGA
ACTTGAACTCAGATTACTAATCTTAAATTCCATGCCTTGGGGGCATGCAAGTACGATATACAGAAGGAGT
GAACTCATTAGGGCAGATGACCAATGAGTTTAGGAAAGAAGAGTCCAGGGCAGGGTACATCTACACCACC
CGCCCAGCCCTGGGTGAGTCCAGCCACGTTCACCTCATTATAGTTGCCTCTCTCCAGTCCTACCTTGACG
GGAAGCACAAGCAGAAACTGGGACAGGAGCCCCAGGAGACCAAATCTTCATGGTCCCTCTGGGAGGATGG
GTGGGGAGAGCTGTGGCAGAGGCCTCAGGAGGGGCCCTGCTGCTCAGTGGTGACAGATAGGGGTGAGAAA
GCAGACAGAGTCATTCCGTCAGCATTCTGGGTCTGTTTGGTACTTCTTCTCACGCTAAGGTGGCGGTGTG
ATATGCACAATGGCTAAAAAGCAGGGAGAGCTGGAAAGAAACAAGGACAGAGACAGAGGCCAAGTCAACC
AGACCAATTCCCAGAGGAAGCAAAGAAACCATTACAGAGACTACAAGGGGGAAGGGAAGGAGAGATGAAT
TAGCTTCCCCTGTAAACCTTAGAACCCAGCTGTTGCCAGGGCAACGGGGCAATACCTGTCTCTTCAGAGG
AGATGAAGTTGCCAGGGTAACTACATCCTGTCTTTCTCAAGGACCATCCCAGAATGTGGCACCCACTAGC
CGTTACCATAGCAACTGCCTCTTTGCCCCACTTAATCCCATCCCGTCTGTTAAAAGGGCCCTATAGTTGG
AGGTGGGGGAGGTAGGAAGAGCGATGATCACTTGTGGACTAAGTTTGTTCGCATCCCCTTCTCCAACCCC
CTCAGTACATCACCCTGGGGGAACAGGGTCCACTTGCTCCTGGGCCCACACAGTCCTGCAGTATTGTGTA
TATAAGGCCAGGGCAAAGAGGAGCAGGTTTTAAAGTGAAAGGCAGGCAGGTGTTGGGGAGGCAGTTACCG
GGGCAACGGGAACAGGGCGTTTCGGAGGTGGTTGCCATGGGGACCTGGATGCTGACGAAGGCTCGCGAGG
CTGTGAGCAGCCACAGTGCCCTGCTCAGAAGCCCCAAGCTCGTCAGTCAAGCCGGTTCTCCGTTTGCACT
CAGGAGCACGGGCAGGCGAGTGGCCCCTAGTTCTGGGGGCAGCGGGGGATCAGGTGGCAGCGGTGGCATG
GTGAGCAAGGGCGAGGAGGATAACATGGCCATCATCAAGGAGTTCATGCGCTTCAAGGTGCACATGGAGG
GCTCCGTGAACGGCCACGAGTTCGAGATCGAGGGCGAGGGCGAGGGCCGCCCCTACGAGGGCACCCAGAC
CGCCAAGCTGAAGGTGACCAAGGGTGGCCCCCTGCCCTTCGCCTGGGACATCCTGTCCCCTCAGTTCATG
TACGGCTCCAAGGCCTACGTGAAGCACCCCGCCGACATCCCCGACTACTTGAAGCTGTCCTTCCCCGAGG
GCTTCAAGTGGGAGCGCGTGATGAACTTCGAGGACGGCGGCGTGGTGACCGTGACCCAGGACTCCTCCCT
GCAGGACGGCGAGTTCATCTACAAGGTGAAGCTGCGCGGCACCAACTTCCCCTCCGACGGCCCCGTAATG
CAGAAGAAGACCATGGGCTGGGAGGCCTCCTCCGAGCGGATGTACCCCGAGGACGGCGCCCTGAAGGGCG
AGATCAAGCAGAGGCTGAAGCTGAAGGACGGCGGCCACTACGACGCTGAGGTCAAGACCACCTACAAGGC
CAAGAAGCCCGTGCAGCTGCCCGGCGCCTACAACGTCAACATCAAGTTGGACATCACCTCCCACAACGAG
GACTACACCATCGTGGAACAGTACGAACGCGCCGAGGGCCGCCACTCCACCGGCGGCATGGACGAGCTGT
ACAAGTAGGGTGGCAGCGGTGGCACTCGAGTAAGCTATCAAGCTAGCTTATCGATAATCAACCTCTGGAT
TACAAAATTTGTGAAAGATTGACTGGTATTCTTAACTATGTTGCTCCTTTTACGCTATGTGGATACGCTG
CTTTAATGCCTTTGTATCATGCTATTGCTTCCCGTATGGCTTTCATTTTCTCCTCCTTGTATAAATCCTG
GTTGCTGTCTCTTTATGAGGAGTTGTGGCCCGTTGTCAGGCAACGTGGCGTGGTGTGCACTGTGTTTGCT
GACGCAACCCCCACTGGTTGGGGCATTGCCACCACCTGTCAGCTCCTTTCCGGGACTTTCGCTTTCCCCC
TCCCTATTGCCACGGCGGAACTCATCGCCGCCTGCCTTGCCCGCTGCTGGACAGGGGCTCGGCTGTTGGG
CACTGACAATTCCGTGGTGTTGTCGGGGAAATCATCGTCCTTTCCTTGGCTGCTCGCCTGTGTTGCCACC
TGGATTCTGCGCGGGACGTCCTTCTGCTACGTCCCTTCGGCCCTCAATCCAGCGGACCTTCCTTCCCGCG
GCCTGCTGCCGGCTCTGCGGCCTCTTCCGCGTCTTCGCCTTCGCCCTCAGACGAGTCGGATCTCCCTTTG
GGCCGCCTCCCCGCATCGATACCGTCGACTCGCTGATCAGCCTCGACTGTGCCTTCTAGTTGCCAGCCAT
CTGTTGTTTGCCCCTCCCCCGTGCCTTCCTTGACCCTGGAAGGTGCCACTCCCACTGTCCTTTCCTAATA
AAATGAGGAAATTGCATCGCATTGTCTGAGTAGGTGTCATTCTATTCTGGGGGGTGGGGTGGGGCAGGAC
AGCAAGGGGGAGGATTGGGAAGACAATAGCAGGCATGCTGGGGATGCGGTGGGCTCTATGGCTTCTGAGG
CGGAAAGAACCAGCTGGGGCTCGACTAGAGCATGGCTACGTAGATAAGTAGCATGGCGGGTTAATCATTA
ACTACAAGGAACCCCTAGTGATGGAGTTGGCCACTCCCTCTCTGCGCGCTCGCTCGCTCACTGAGGCCGG
GCGACCAAAGGTCGCCCGACGCCCGGGCGGCCTCAGTGAGCGAGCGAGCGCGCAGAGCTTTTTGCAAAAG
CCTAGGCCTCCAAAAAAGCCTCCTCACTACTTCTGGAATAGCTCAGAGGCCGAGGCGGCCTCGGCCTCTG
CATAAATAAAAAAAATTAGTCAGCCATGGGGCGGAGAATGGGCGGAACTGGGCGGAGTTAGGGGCGGGAT
GGGCGGAGTTAGGGGCGGGACTATGGTTGCTGACTAATTGAGATGCATGCTTTGCATACTTCTGCCTGCT
GGGGAGCCTGGGGACTTTCCACACCTGGTTGCTGACTAATTGAGATGCATGCTTTGCATACTTCTGCCTG
CTGGGGAGCCTGGGGACTTTCCACACCCTAACTGACACACATTCCACAGCTGCATTAATGAATCGGCCAA
CGCGCGGGGAGAGGCGGTTTGCGTATTGGGCGCTCTTCCGCTTCCTCGCTCACTGACTCGCTGCGCTCGG
TCGTTCGGCTGCGGCGAGCGGTATCAGCTCACTCAAAGGCGGTAATACGGTTATCCACAGAATCAGGGGA
TAACGCAGGAAAGAACATGTGAGCAAAAGGCCAGCAAAAGGCCAGGAACCGTAAAAAGGCCGCGTTGCTG
GCGTTTTTCCATAGGCTCCGCCCCCCTGACGAGCATCACAAAAATCGACGCTCAAGTCAGAGGTGGCGAA
ACCCGACAGGACTATAAAGATACCAGGCGTTTCCCCCTGGAAGCTCCCTCGTGCGCTCTCCTGTTCCGAC
CCTGCCGCTTACCGGATACCTGTCCGCCTTTCTCCCTTCGGGAAGCGTGGCGCTTTCTCATAGCTCACGC
TGTAGGTATCTCAGTTCGGTGTAGGTCGTTCGCTCCAAGCTGGGCTGTGTGCACGAACCCCCCGTTCAGC
CCGACCGCTGCGCCTTATCCGGTAACTATCGTCTTGAGTCCAACCCGGTAAGACACGACTTATCGCCACT
GGCAGCAGCCACTGGTAACAGGATTAGCAGAGCGAGGTATGTAGGCGGTGCTACAGAGTTCTTGAAGTGG
TGGCCTAACTACGGCTACACTAGAAGAACAGTATTTGGTATCTGCGCTCTGCTGAAGCCAGTTACCTTCG
GAAAAAGAGTTGGTAGCTCTTGATCCGGCAAACAAACCACCGCTGGTAGCGGTGGTTTTTTTGTTTGCAA
GCAGCAGATTACGCGCAGAAAAAAAGGATCTCAAGAAGATCCTTTGATCTTTTCTACGGGGTCTGACGCT
CAGTGGAACGAAAACTCACGTTAAGGGATTTTGGTCATGAGATTATCAAAAAGGATCTTCACCTAGATCC
TTTTAAATTAAAAATGAAGTTTTAAATCAATCTAAAGTATATATGAGTAAACTTGGTCTGACAGTTACCA
ATGCTTAATCAGTGAGGCACCTATCTCAGCGATCTGTCTATTTCGTTCATCCATAGTTGCCTGACTCCCC
GTCGTGTAGATAACTACGATACGGGAGGGCTTACCATCTGGCCCCAGTGCTGCAATGATACCGCGAGACC
CACGCTCACCGGCTCCAGATTTATCAGCAATAAACCAGCCAGCCGGAAGGGCCGAGCGCAGAAGTGGTCC
TGCAACTTTATCCGCCTCCATCCAGTCTATTAATTGTTGCCGGGAAGCTAGAGTAAGTAGTTCGCCAGTT
AATAGTTTGCGCAACGTTGTTGCCATTGCTACAGGCATCGTGGTGTCACGCTCGTCGTTTGGTATGGCTT
CATTCAGCTCCGGTTCCCAACGATCAAGGCGAGTTACATGATCCCCCATGTTGTGCAAAAAAGCGGTTAG
CTCCTTCGGTCCTCCGATCGTTGTCAGAAGTAAGTTGGCCGCAGTGTTATCACTCATGGTTATGGCAGCA
CTGCATAATTCTCTTACTGTCATGCCATCCGTAAGATGCTTTTCTGTGACTGGTGAGTACTCAACCAAGT
CATTCTGAGAATAGTGTATGCGGCGACCGAGTTGCTCTTGCCCGGCGTCAATACGGGATAATACCGCGCC
ACATAGCAGAACTTTAAAAGTGCTCATCATTGGAAAACGTTCTTCGGGGCGAAAACTCTCAAGGATCTTA
CCGCTGTTGAGATCCAGTTCGATGTAACCCACTCGTGCACCCAACTGATCTTCAGCATCTTTTACTTTCA
CCAGCGTTTCTGGGTGAGCAAAAACAGGAAGGCAAAATGCCGCAAAAAAGGGAATAAGGGCGACACGGAA
ATGTTGAATACTCATACTCTTCCTTTTTCAATATTATTGAAGCATTTATCAGGGTTATTGTCTCATGAGC
GGATACATATTTGAATGTATTTAGAAAAATAAACAAATAGGGGTTCCGCGCACATTTCCCCGAAAAGTGC
CACCTGACGTCTAAGAAACCATTATTATCATGACATTAACCTATAAAAATAGGCGTATCACGAGGCCCTT
TCGTCTCGCGCGTTTCGGTGATGACGGTGAAAACCTCTGACACATGCAGCTCCCGGAGACGGTCACAGCT
TGTCTGTAAGCGGATGCCGGGAGCAGACAAGCCCGTCAGGGCGCGTCAGCGGGTGTTGGCGGGTGTCGGG
GCTGGCTTAACTATGCGGCATCAGAGCAGATTGTACTGAGAGTGCACCATTCGACGCTCTCCCTTATGCG
ACTCCTGCATTAGGAAGCAGCCCAGTAGTAGGTTGAGGCCGTTGAGCACCGCCGCCGCAAGGAATGGTGC
ATGCAAGGAGATGGCGCCCAACAGTCCCCCGGCCACGGGGCCTGCCACCATACCCACGCCGAAACAAGCG
CTCATGAGCCCGAAGTGGCGAGCCCGATCTTCCCCATCGGTGATGTCGGCGATATAGGCGCCAGCAACCG
CACCTGTGGCGCCGGTGATGCCGGCCACGATGCGTCCGGCGTAGAGGATCTGGCTAGCGATGACCCTGCT
GATTGGTTCGCTGACCATTTCCGGGTGCGGGACGGCGTTACCAGAAACTCAGAAGGTTCGTCCAACCAAA
CCGACTCTGACGGCAGTTTACGAGAGAGATGATAGGGTCTGCTTCAGTAAGCCAGATGCTACACAATTAG
GCTTGTACATATTGTCGTTAGAACGCGGCTACAATTAATACATAACCTTATGTATCATACACATACGATT
TAGGTGACACTATAGAATACACGGAATTAATTC
